>Addgene plasmid #161282 | pDONR221-SLC27A3_STOP | addgene full sequence | sequence record 413565 | Addgene NGS Result
CTTTCCTGCGTTATCCCCTGATTCTGTGGATAACCGTATTACCGCCTTTGAGTGAGCTGATACCGCTCGC
CGCAGCCGAACGACCGAGCGCAGCGAGTCAGTGAGCGAGGAAGCGGAAGAGCGCCCAATACGCAAACCGC
CTCTCCCCGCGCGTTGGCCGATTCATTAATGCAGCTGGCACGACAGGTTTCCCGACTGGAAAGCGGGCAG
TGAGCGCAACGCAATTAATACGCGTACCGCTAGCCAGGAAGAGTTTGTAGAAACGCAAAAAGGCCATCCG
TCAGGATGGCCTTCTGCTTAGTTTGATGCCTGGCAGTTTATGGCGGGCGTCCTGCCCGCCACCCTCCGGG
CCGTTGCTTCACAACGTTCAAATCCGCTCCCGGCGGATTTGTCCTACTCAGGAGAGCGTTCACCGACAAA
CAACAGATAAAACGAAAGGCCCAGTCTTCCGACTGAGCCTTTCGTTTTATTTGATGCCTGGCAGTTCCCT
ACTCTCGCGTTAACGCTAGCATGGATGTTTTCCCAGTCACGACGTTGTAAAACGACGGCCAGTCTTAAGC
TCGGGCCCCAAATAATGATTTTATTTTGACTGATAGTGACCTGTTCGTTGCAACACATTGATGAGCAATG
CTTTTTTATAATGCCAACTTTGTACAAAAAAGCAGGCTCCACCATGGGCGTGTGCCAGAGGACCAGGGCA
CCTTGGAAGGAGAAGTCTCAGCTGGAGAGGGCCGCCCTGGGCTTCCGCAAGGGAGGCTCTGGCATGTTTG
CCAGCGGCTGGAACCAGACAGTGCCAATCGAGGAGGCAGGATCCATGGCCGCCCTGCTGCTGCTGCCTCT
GCTGCTGCTGCTGCCACTGCTGCTGCTGAAGCTGCACCTGTGGCCACAGCTGAGGTGGCTGCCTGCAGAT
CTGGCCTTCGCCGTGCGGGCCCTGTGCTGTAAGAGAGCCCTGAGGGCAAGAGCCCTGGCAGCAGCAGCAG
CCGACCCAGAGGGCCCCGAGGGCGGCTGTAGCCTGGCCTGGCGGCTGGCCGAGCTGGCCCAGCAGAGAGC
CGCCCACACCTTCCTGATCCACGGCTCCCGGAGATTTTCTTACAGCGAGGCAGAGAGGGAGTCTAATAGG
GCAGCAAGAGCCTTCCTGAGAGCCCTGGGCTGGGATTGGGGCCCCGACGGCGGCGATAGCGGCGAGGGCT
CCGCCGGCGAGGGCGAGAGGGCCGCCCCTGGCGCCGGCGATGCCGCCGCCGGCAGCGGCGCCGAGTTTGC
CGGCGGCGACGGAGCAGCAAGGGGAGGAGGAGCAGCAGCCCCTCTGTCCCCAGGCGCCACCGTGGCCCTG
CTGCTGCCAGCAGGACCTGAGTTCCTGTGGCTGTGGTTTGGACTGGCAAAGGCAGGACTGAGGACCGCCT
TCGTGCCAACAGCCCTGAGGAGGGGCCCTCTGCTGCACTGCCTGCGGTCTTGTGGAGCAAGAGCCCTGGT
GCTGGCACCAGAGTTTCTGGAGAGCCTGGAGCCAGACCTGCCCGCCCTGCGCGCCATGGGCCTGCACCTG
TGGGCAGCAGGACCAGGAACCCACCCTGCAGGCATCTCCGATCTGCTGGCAGAGGTGTCTGCCGAGGTGG
ACGGACCAGTGCCTGGATACCTGAGCTCCCCACAGTCTATCACCGATACATGCCTGTATATCTTCACAAG
CGGAACCACAGGACTGCCAAAGGCAGCAAGAATCAGCCACCTGAAGATCCTGCAGTGCCAGGGCTTTTAT
CAGCTGTGCGGCGTGCACCAGGAGGACGTGATCTACCTGGCCCTGCCTCTGTATCACATGTCCGGCTCTC
TGCTGGGCATCGTGGGCTGTATGGGCATCGGCGCCACCGTGGTGCTGAAGAGCAAGTTCTCCGCCGGCCA
GTTTTGGGAGGATTGCCAGCAGCACAGGGTGACAGTGTTCCAGTACATCGGCGAGCTGTGCCGCTATCTG
GTGAACCAGCCACCTAGCAAGGCAGAGAGGGGACACAAGGTGCGCCTGGCAGTGGGATCCGGACTGAGGC
CAGACACCTGGGAGCGGTTCGTGCGGCGGTTCGGACCACTGCAGGTGCTGGAGACCTACGGCCTGACAGA
GGGCAACGTGGCCACCATCAATTATACAGGACAGAGGGGAGCAGTGGGAAGAGCAAGCTGGCTGTACAAG
CACATCTTCCCCTTTTCCCTGATCCGGTATGATGTGACCACAGGCGAGCCAATCAGAGACCCACAGGGAC
ACTGCATGGCCACCTCCCCTGGAGAGCCAGGACTGCTGGTGGCACCAGTGTCTCAGCAGAGCCCCTTCCT
GGGATACGCAGGAGGACCTGAGCTGGCCCAGGGCAAGCTGCTGAAGGACGTGTTTCGGCCAGGCGACGTG
TTCTTCAATACAGGCGACCTGCTGGTGTGCGACGATCAGGGCTTCCTGAGGTTTCACGACCGCACCGGCG
ATACATTCAGATGGAAGGGCGAGAACGTGGCCACCACAGAGGTGGCCGAGGTGTTCGAGGCCCTGGATTT
TCTGCAGGAGGTGAACGTGTACGGCGTGACCGTGCCAGGACACGAGGGAAGGGCAGGCATGGCCGCCCTG
GTGCTGCGCCCACCCCACGCCCTGGACCTGATGCAGCTGTACACACACGTGTCCGAGAACCTGCCTCCAT
ATGCCAGGCCTCGCTTTCTGCGGCTGCAGGAGTCTCTGGCCACCACAGAGACCTTCAAGCAGCAGAAGGT
GAGAATGGCCAATGAGGGCTTTGACCCTTCCACACTGTCTGATCCACTGTACGTGCTGGACCAGGCAGTG
GGAGCATACCTGCCACTGACCACAGCAAGGTATAGCGCCCTGCTGGCCGGCAACCTGCGCATCTAAGACC
CAGCTTTCTTGTACAAAGTTGGCATTATAAGAAAGCATTGCTTATCAATTTGTTGCAACGAACAGGTCAC
TATCAGTCAAAATAAAATCATTATTTGCCATCCAGCTGATATCCCCTATAGTGAGTCGTATTACATGGTC
ATAGCTGTTTCCTGGCAGCTCTGGCCCGTGTCTCAAAATCTCTGATGTTACATTGCACAAGATAAAAATA
TATCATCATGAACAATAAAACTGTCTGCTTACATAAACAGTAATACAAGGGGTGTTATGAGCCATATTCA
ACGGGAAACGTCGAGGCCGCGATTAAATTCCAACATGGATGCTGATTTATATGGGTATAAATGGGCTCGC
GATAATGTCGGGCAATCAGGTGCGACAATCTATCGCTTGTATGGGAAGCCCGATGCGCCAGAGTTGTTTC
TGAAACATGGCAAAGGTAGCGTTGCCAATGATGTTACAGATGAGATGGTCAGACTAAACTGGCTGACGGA
ATTTATGCCTCTTCCGACCATCAAGCATTTTATCCGTACTCCTGATGATGCATGGTTACTCACCACTGCG
ATCCCCGGAAAAACAGCATTCCAGGTATTAGAAGAATATCCTGATTCAGGTGAAAATATTGTTGATGCGC
TGGCAGTGTTCCTGCGCCGGTTGCATTCGATTCCTGTTTGTAATTGTCCTTTTAACAGCGATCGCGTATT
TCGTCTCGCTCAGGCGCAATCACGAATGAATAACGGTTTGGTTGATGCGAGTGATTTTGATGACGAGCGT
AATGGCTGGCCTGTTGAACAAGTCTGGAAAGAAATGCATAAACTTTTGCCATTCTCACCGGATTCAGTCG
TCACTCATGGTGATTTCTCACTTGATAACCTTATTTTTGACGAGGGGAAATTAATAGGTTGTATTGATGT
TGGACGAGTCGGAATCGCAGACCGATACCAGGATCTTGCCATCCTATGGAACTGCCTCGGTGAGTTTTCT
CCTTCATTACAGAAACGGCTTTTTCAAAAATATGGTATTGATAATCCTGATATGAATAAATTGCAGTTTC
ATTTGATGCTCGATGAGTTTTTCTAATCAGAATTGGTTAATTGGTTGTAACACTGGCAGAGCATTACGCT
GACTTGACGGGACGGCGCAAGCTCATGACCAAAATCCCTTAACGTGAGTTACGCGTCGTTCCACTGAGCG
TCAGACCCCGTAGAAAAGATCAAAGGATCTTCTTGAGATCCTTTTTTTCTGCGCGTAATCTGCTGCTTGC
AAACAAAAAAACCACCGCTACCAGCGGTGGTTTGTTTGCCGGATCAAGAGCTACCAACTCTTTTTCCGAA
GGTAACTGGCTTCAGCAGAGCGCAGATACCAAATACTGTTCTTCTAGTGTAGCCGTAGTTAGGCCACCAC
TTCAAGAACTCTGTAGCACCGCCTACATACCTCGCTCTGCTAATCCTGTTACCAGTGGCTGCTGCCAGTG
GCGATAAGTCGTGTCTTACCGGGTTGGACTCAAGACGATAGTTACCGGATAAGGCGCAGCGGTCGGGCTG
AACGGGGGGTTCGTGCACACAGCCCAGCTTGGAGCGAACGACCTACACCGAACTGAGATACCTACAGCGT
GAGCTATGAGAAAGCGCCACGCTTCCCGAAGGGAGAAAGGCGGACAGGTATCCGGTAAGCGGCAGGGTCG
GAACAGGAGAGCGCACGAGGGAGCTTCCAGGGGGAAACGCCTGGTATCTTTATAGTCCTGTCGGGTTTCG
CCACCTCTGACTTGAGCGTCGATTTTTGTGATGCTCGTCAGGGGGGCGGAGCCTATGGAAAAACGCCAGC
AACGCGGCCTTTTTACGGTTCCTGGCCTTTTGCTGGCCTTTTGCTCACATGTT
Features (pLannotate 1.2.2; 10 found; start..end, strand, type, name):
    121..213     +  CDS            lacI (fragment): lac repressor; lacI; The lac repressor binds to the lac operator to inhibit transcription in E. coli. This inhibition can be relieved by adding lactose or isopropyl-β-D-thiogalactopyranoside (IPTG).
    268..295     -  terminator     rrnB T2 terminator: transcription terminator T2 from the E. coli rrnB gene
    427..470     +  terminator     rrnB T1 terminator: Escherichia coli rrnB; transcription terminator T1 from the E. coli rrnB gene
    517..553     -  CDS            lacZα (fragment): LacZα fragment of β-galactosidase; lacZ fragment
    569..668     +  protein_bind   attL1: mutant version of attL; recombination site for the Gateway® LR reaction LR Clonase™
    815..2863    +  CDS            SLC27A3: S27A3_HUMAN - Also known as ACSVL3 From Homo sapiens (Human).
   2868..2967    -  protein_bind   attL2: mutant version of attL; recombination site for the Gateway® LR reaction LR Clonase™
   2985..3003    -  promoter       T7 promoter: promoter for bacteriophage T7 RNA polymerase
   3137..3946    +  CDS            KanR: aminoglycoside phosphotransferase; aph(3')-Ia; confers resistance to kanamycin in bacteria or G418 (Geneticin®) in eukaryotes
   4093..4681    +  rep_origin     ori: high-copy-number ColE1/pMB1/pBR322/pUC origin of replication
