[The description below was written by a language model from this plasmid's Addgene catalogue record and pLannotate feature annotations shown in this document.]
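Description:
pDONR221-SLC27A3_STOP is a Gateway entry clone built on the pDONR221 backbone, carrying a codon-optimized open reading frame for human SLC27A3 (also known as FATP3, ACSVL3 or VLCS-3), a member of the solute carrier family 27 fatty acid transport proteins. The sequenced plasmid is about 4.7 kb. It replicates in E. coli from a high-copy ColE1/pUC-type origin and is selected with kanamycin through an aminoglycoside phosphotransferase (KanR) gene. Although the catalogue lists the vector type as mammalian expression, the feature table shows no eukaryotic promoter or polyadenylation signal around the insert, so on its own the plasmid acts as a shuttle for the ORF rather than as an expression construct.

The SLC27A3 coding sequence is flanked by attL1 and attL2 sites, which allow directional transfer into any attR-containing destination vector by an LR Clonase reaction. The destination vector then supplies the promoter, tags and selection appropriate to the intended host. The catalogue gives the insert as 2,193 bp, while the annotation tool matched a somewhat shorter span to the reference protein beginning downstream of attL1. This difference may reflect incomplete matching at the 5′ end rather than a truncated insert. Upstream rrnB T1 and T2 terminators insulate the cloning region from read-through transcription. A T7 promoter lies beyond attL2, and small lacI and lacZα fragments are backbone remnants.

This version retains a stop codon at the end of the ORF, so it suits native or N-terminally tagged expression, and C-terminal fusions need the companion clone without a stop codon. It belongs to a consortium collection of SLC transporter clones made for transporter research and drug discovery.
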