Addgene plasmid #161282: pDONR221-SLC27A3_STOP
Purpose: Gateway entry clone with codon-optimized ORF sequence for subcloning into custom expression vectors. Contains a STOP codon at the end of the codon-optimized ORF sequence.
Depositing lab: RESOLUTE Consortium & Giulio Superti-Furga. Depositing organization: CeMM Research Center for Molecular Medicine. Publication: The RESOLUTE consortium: unlocking SLC transporters for drug discovery. Superti-Furga G, Lackner D, Wiedmer T, Ingles-Prieto A, Barbosa B, Girardi E, Goldmann U, Gurtl B, Klavins K, Klimek C, Lindinger S, Lineiro-Retes E, Muller AC, Onstein S, Redinger G, Reil D, Sedlyarov V, Wolf G, Crawford M, Everley R, ... Steppan CM. Nat Rev Drug Discov. 2020 Jul;19(7):429-430. doi: 10.1038/d41573-020-00056-6. PubMed 32265506.
Backbone
  Vector backbone: pDONR221
  Backbone manufacturer: ThermoFisher Scientific
  Backbone size w/o insert (bp): 2550
  Vector type: Mammalian Expression
Growth in bacteria
  Bacterial resistance: Kanamycin, 50 μg/mL
  Growth temperature: 37°C
  Growth strain: NEB Stable
  Copy number: High Copy
Gene/Insert
  Gene/Insert name: SLC27A3 (alt name: FATP3, MGC4365, ACSVL3)
  Species: H. sapiens (human)
  Insert size (bp): 2193
  Entrez Gene: SLC27A3 (a.k.a. FATP3, ACSVL3, VLCS-3, MGC4365)
  Cloning method: Gateway Cloning
  Sequencing primers: 5′ M13-fwd; 3′ M13-rev
Terms and licenses: Academic/Nonprofit Terms; Industry Terms
Depositor comments: This plasmid contains a STOP codon at the end of the codon-optimized ORF. For the version of this plasmid that does not contain a STOP codon, please see Addgene plasmid 132116 For more information on the full Resolute plasmid collection, please see www.addgene.org/depositor-collections/re-solute/. Please provide your feedback on this plasmid to the RESOLUTE consortium by filling out their RESOLUTE repository feedback form: https://forms.office.com/Pages/ResponsePage.aspx?id=0e05yklzmkS7rjFGQL4N7z4feCLQvEJAmVcOCM_u885UN1JJRko0Ukg4TVQwNTZLOUxPQVJWT1NHUCQlQCN0PWcu
How to cite: pDONR221-SLC27A3_STOP was a gift from RESOLUTE Consortium & Giulio Superti-Furga (Addgene plasmid # 161282 ; http://n2t.net/addgene:161282 ; RRID:Addgene_161282)
