>Addgene plasmid #161282 | pDONR221-SLC27A3_STOP | depositor partial sequence | sequence record 312499 | Codon-optimized ORF of SLC27A3
ATGGGCGTGTGCCAGAGGACCAGGGCACCTTGGAAGGAGAAGTCTCAGCTGGAGAGGGCCGCCCTGGGCT
TCCGCAAGGGAGGCTCTGGCATGTTTGCCAGCGGCTGGAACCAGACAGTGCCAATCGAGGAGGCAGGATC
CATGGCCGCCCTGCTGCTGCTGCCTCTGCTGCTGCTGCTGCCACTGCTGCTGCTGAAGCTGCACCTGTGG
CCACAGCTGAGGTGGCTGCCTGCAGATCTGGCCTTCGCCGTGCGGGCCCTGTGCTGTAAGAGAGCCCTGA
GGGCAAGAGCCCTGGCAGCAGCAGCAGCCGACCCAGAGGGCCCCGAGGGCGGCTGTAGCCTGGCCTGGCG
GCTGGCCGAGCTGGCCCAGCAGAGAGCCGCCCACACCTTCCTGATCCACGGCTCCCGGAGATTTTCTTAC
AGCGAGGCAGAGAGGGAGTCTAATAGGGCAGCAAGAGCCTTCCTGAGAGCCCTGGGCTGGGATTGGGGCC
CCGACGGCGGCGATAGCGGCGAGGGCTCCGCCGGCGAGGGCGAGAGGGCCGCCCCTGGCGCCGGCGATGC
CGCCGCCGGCAGCGGCGCCGAGTTTGCCGGCGGCGACGGAGCAGCAAGGGGAGGAGGAGCAGCAGCCCCT
CTGTCCCCAGGCGCCACCGTGGCCCTGCTGCTGCCAGCAGGACCTGAGTTCCTGTGGCTGTGGTTTGGAC
TGGCAAAGGCAGGACTGAGGACCGCCTTCGTGCCAACAGCCCTGAGGAGGGGCCCTCTGCTGCACTGCCT
GCGGTCTTGTGGAGCAAGAGCCCTGGTGCTGGCACCAGAGTTTCTGGAGAGCCTGGAGCCAGACCTGCCC
GCCCTGCGCGCCATGGGCCTGCACCTGTGGGCAGCAGGACCAGGAACCCACCCTGCAGGCATCTCCGATC
TGCTGGCAGAGGTGTCTGCCGAGGTGGACGGACCAGTGCCTGGATACCTGAGCTCCCCACAGTCTATCAC
CGATACATGCCTGTATATCTTCACAAGCGGAACCACAGGACTGCCAAAGGCAGCAAGAATCAGCCACCTG
AAGATCCTGCAGTGCCAGGGCTTTTATCAGCTGTGCGGCGTGCACCAGGAGGACGTGATCTACCTGGCCC
TGCCTCTGTATCACATGTCCGGCTCTCTGCTGGGCATCGTGGGCTGTATGGGCATCGGCGCCACCGTGGT
GCTGAAGAGCAAGTTCTCCGCCGGCCAGTTTTGGGAGGATTGCCAGCAGCACAGGGTGACAGTGTTCCAG
TACATCGGCGAGCTGTGCCGCTATCTGGTGAACCAGCCACCTAGCAAGGCAGAGAGGGGACACAAGGTGC
GCCTGGCAGTGGGATCCGGACTGAGGCCAGACACCTGGGAGCGGTTCGTGCGGCGGTTCGGACCACTGCA
GGTGCTGGAGACCTACGGCCTGACAGAGGGCAACGTGGCCACCATCAATTATACAGGACAGAGGGGAGCA
GTGGGAAGAGCAAGCTGGCTGTACAAGCACATCTTCCCCTTTTCCCTGATCCGGTATGATGTGACCACAG
GCGAGCCAATCAGAGACCCACAGGGACACTGCATGGCCACCTCCCCTGGAGAGCCAGGACTGCTGGTGGC
ACCAGTGTCTCAGCAGAGCCCCTTCCTGGGATACGCAGGAGGACCTGAGCTGGCCCAGGGCAAGCTGCTG
AAGGACGTGTTTCGGCCAGGCGACGTGTTCTTCAATACAGGCGACCTGCTGGTGTGCGACGATCAGGGCT
TCCTGAGGTTTCACGACCGCACCGGCGATACATTCAGATGGAAGGGCGAGAACGTGGCCACCACAGAGGT
GGCCGAGGTGTTCGAGGCCCTGGATTTTCTGCAGGAGGTGAACGTGTACGGCGTGACCGTGCCAGGACAC
GAGGGAAGGGCAGGCATGGCCGCCCTGGTGCTGCGCCCACCCCACGCCCTGGACCTGATGCAGCTGTACA
CACACGTGTCCGAGAACCTGCCTCCATATGCCAGGCCTCGCTTTCTGCGGCTGCAGGAGTCTCTGGCCAC
CACAGAGACCTTCAAGCAGCAGAAGGTGAGAATGGCCAATGAGGGCTTTGACCCTTCCACACTGTCTGAT
CCACTGTACGTGCTGGACCAGGCAGTGGGAGCATACCTGCCACTGACCACAGCAAGGTATAGCGCCCTGC
TGGCCGGCAACCTGCGCATCTAA
